Addgene plasmid #195560: pBaseline-PRM-wasabi
Purpose: Always-off, unactivated expression of mWasabi reporter
Depositing lab: Mikhail Shapiro. Depositing organization: California Institute of Technology. Publication: Tunable Temperature-Sensitive Transcriptional Activation Based on Lambda Repressor. Xiong LL, Garrett MA, Buss MT, Kornfield JA, Shapiro MG. ACS Synth Biol. 2022 Jul 15;11(7):2518-2522. doi: 10.1021/acssynbio.2c00093. Epub 2022 Jun 15. PubMed 35708251.
Backbone
  Vector backbone: pETDuet-1
  Backbone manufacturer: Novagen
  Modifications to backbone: Replaced T7 Promoter #1 with pR/pL Promoter. Replaced T7 Promoter #2 with LacI Promoter.
  Vector type: Bacterial Expression
Growth in bacteria
  Bacterial resistance: Ampicillin, 100 μg/mL
  Growth temperature: 37°C
  Growth strain: NEB Stable
  Copy number: High Copy
Gene/Insert
  Gene/Insert name: mWasabi
  Species: Synthetic
  Insert size (bp): 777
  GenBank ID: ABW74902.1
  Tag / fusion protein: AANDENYADAS ssrA tag (C terminal on insert)
Resource information
  A portion of this plasmid was derived from a plasmid made by: mWasabi was derived from our previous work: Piraner et al Nat Chem Biol. 2017 Jan;13(1):75-80. doi: 10.1038/nchembio.2233. Epub 2016 Nov 14.
Terms and licenses: Academic/Nonprofit Terms; Industry Terms: Not Available to Industry
How to cite: pBaseline-PRM-wasabi was a gift from Mikhail Shapiro (Addgene plasmid # 195560 ; http://n2t.net/addgene:195560 ; RRID:Addgene_195560)
