[The description below was written by a language model from this plasmid's Addgene catalogue record and pLannotate feature annotations shown in this document.]
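Description:
pBaseline-PRM-wasabi is a 5,018-nt bacterial expression plasmid built on the Novagen pETDuet-1 backbone and intended for use in E. coli. It replicates from a ColE1/pMB1-type origin and also retains the neighbouring bom and rop elements. The catalogue entry lists it as high copy. Selection is by ampicillin through the bla gene and its native promoter. An f1 origin is also present, along with short leftover fragments of backbone sequence: tetracycline-resistance pieces, a CAP binding site, and partial S-Tag and T7 gene 10-derived tag segments.

The payload is the green fluorescent protein mWasabi, fused at its C terminus to an ssrA degradation tag. This tag directs the protein to the ClpXP/ClpAP proteases, so the reporter turns over quickly and fluorescence follows current expression rather than accumulated protein. According to the record, the first T7 promoter of pETDuet-1 was replaced with a lambda pR/pL promoter and the second with the lacI promoter. The plasmid name suggests the reporter is under the lambda PRM promoter, but no promoter is annotated directly upstream of mWasabi in the feature table, so the record does not resolve the exact regulatory sequence. The annotated lacI promoter lies downstream of the reporter and is followed only by tag remnants and the T7 terminator, with no annotated open reading frame. This is consistent with the absence of an activator or repressor gene in that position.

The stated purpose is always-off, unactivated expression of mWasabi. The plasmid therefore serves as a baseline control, giving the reporter output without a transcriptional activator, in work on tunable temperature-sensitive transcriptional activation based on the lambda repressor.
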