Features (pLannotate 1.2.2; 16 found; start..end, strand, type, name):
      1..589     +  rep_origin     ori: high-copy-number ColE1/pMB1/pBR322/pUC origin of replication
    775..914     -  misc_feature   bom: basis of mobility region from pBR322
   1016..1207    -  CDS            rop: Rop protein, which maintains plasmids at low copy number; rop
   1224..1604    +  CDS            YPB1_ECOLX: Protein predicted: Swiss-Prot protein existence level 4. From Escherichia coli.
   1666..1730    -  CDS            TcR (fragment): tetracycline efflux protein; tet; confers resistance to tetracycline
   1745..1766    -  protein_bind   CAP binding site: CAP binding activates transcription in the presence of cAMP. E. coli catabolite activator protein
   1786..2065    -  CDS            TcR (fragment): tetracycline efflux protein; tet; confers resistance to tetracycline
   2211..2918    +  CDS            mWasabi: mWasabi is a basic (constitutively fluorescent) green fluorescent protein published in 2008, derived from Clavularia sp.. It has high acid sensitivity.
   2922..2945    +  CDS            ssrA tag (fragment): C-terminal peptide that mediates degradation in bacteria through the ClpXP and ClpAP proteases (McGinness et al., 2006) wild-type LAA variant
   3125..3201    +  promoter       lacI promoter: lacI
   3235..3276    +  CDS            S-Tag (fragment): affinity and epitope tag derived from pancreatic ribonuclease A
   3306..3323    +  CDS            SET1 (fragment): solubility-enhancement tag derived from T7 phage gene 10B
   3331..3378    +  terminator     T7 terminator: transcription terminator for bacteriophage T7 RNA polymerase
   3415..3870    +  rep_origin     f1 ori (sequence partly withheld): f1 bacteriophage origin of replication; arrow indicates direction of (+) strand synthesis
   3985..4845    -  CDS            AmpR: β-lactamase; bla; confers resistance to ampicillin, carbenicillin, and related antibiotics
   4846..4938    -  promoter       AmpR promoter: bla
>Addgene plasmid #195560 | pBaseline-PRM-wasabi | addgene full sequence | sequence record 426588 | Addgene NGS Result
TTGAGATCCTTTTTTTCTGCGCGTAATCTGCTGCTTGCAAACAAAAAAACCACCGCTACCAGCGGTGGTT
TGTTTGCCGGATCAAGAGCTACCAACTCTTTTTCCGAAGGTAACTGGCTTCAGCAGAGCGCAGATACCAA
ATACTGTCCTTCTAGTGTAGCCGTAGTTAGGCCACCACTTCAAGAACTCTGTAGCACCGCCTACATACCT
CGCTCTGCTAATCCTGTTACCAGTGGCTGCTGCCAGTGGCGATAAGTCGTGTCTTACCGGGTTGGACTCA
AGACGATAGTTACCGGATAAGGCGCAGCGGTCGGGCTGAACGGGGGGTTCGTGCACACAGCCCAGCTTGG
AGCGAACGACCTACACCGAACTGAGATACCTACAGCGTGAGCTATGAGAAAGCGCCACGCTTCCCGAAGG
GAGAAAGGCGGACAGGTATCCGGTAAGCGGCAGGGTCGGAACAGGAGAGCGCACGAGGGAGCTTCCAGGG
GGAAACGCCTGGTATCTTTATAGTCCTGTCGGGTTTCGCCACCTCTGACTTGAGCGTCGATTTTTGTGAT
GCTCGTCAGGGGGGCGGAGCCTATGGAAAAACGCCAGCAACGCGGCCTTTTTACGGTTCCTGGCCTTTTG
CTGGCCTTTTGCTCACATGTTCTTTCCTGCGTTATCCCCTGATTCTGTGGATAACCGTATTACAGCCTTT
GAGTGAGCTGATACCGCTCGCCGCAGCCGAACGACCGAGCGCAGCGAGTCAGTGAGCGAGGAAGCGGAAG
AGCGCCTGATGCGGTATTTTCTCCTTACGCATCTGTGCGGTATTTCACACCGCAATGGTGCACTCTCAGT
ACAATCTGCTCTGATGCCGCATAGTTAAGCCAGTATACACTCCGCTATCGCTACGTGACTGGGTCATGGC
TGCGCCCCGACACCCGCCAACACCCGCTGACGCGCCCTGACGGGCTTGTCTGCTCCCGGCATCCGCTTAC
AGACAAGCTGTGACCGTCTCCGGGAGCTGCATGTGTCAGAGGTTTTCACCGTCATCACCGAAACGCGCGA
GGCAGCTGCGGTAAAGCTCATCAGCGTGGTCGTGAAGCGATTCACAGATGTCTGCCTGTTCATCCGCGTC
CAGCTCGTTGAGTTTCTCCAGAAGCGTTAATGTCTGGCTTCTGATAAAGCGGGCCATGTTAAGGGCGGTT
TTTTCCTGTTTGGTCACTGATGCCTCCGTGTAAGGGGGATTTCTGTTCATGGGGGTAATGATACCGATGA
AACGAGAGAGGATGCTCACGATACGGGTTACTGATGATGAACATGCCCGGTTACTGGAACGTTGTGAGGG
TAAACAACTGGCGGTATGGATGCGGCGGGACCAGAGAAAAATCACTCAGGGTCAATGCCAGCGCTTCGTT
AATACAGATGTAGGTGTTCCACAGGGTAGCCAGCAGCATCCTGCGATGCAGATCCGGAACATAATGGTGC
AGGGCGCTGACTTCCGCGTTTCCAGACTTTACGAAACACGGAAACCGAAGACCATTCATGTTGTTGCTCA
GGTCGCAGACGTTTTGCAGCAGCAGTCGCTTCACGTTCGCTCGCGTATCGGTGATTCATTCTGCTAACCA
GTAAGGCAACCCCGCCAGCCTAGCCGGGTCCTCAACGACAGGAGCACGATCATGCTAGTCATGCCCCGCG
CCCACCGGAAGGAGCTGACTGGGTTGAAGGCTCTCAAGGGCATCGGTCGAGATCCCGGTGCCTAATGAGT
GAGCTAACTTACATTAATTGCGTTGCGCCGGGATCTCGACGCTCTCCCTTATGCGACTCCTGCATTAGGA
AGCAGCCCAGTAGTAGGTTGAGGCCGTTGAGCACCGCCGCCGCAAGGAATGGTGCATGCAAGGAGATGGC
GCCCAACAGTCCCCCGGCCACGGGGCCTGCCACCATACCCACGCCGAAACAAGCGCTCATGAGCCCGAAG
TGGCGAGCCCGATCTTCCCCATCGGTGATGTCGGCGATATAGGCGCCAGCAACCGCACCTGTGGCGCCGG
TGATGCCGGCCACGATGCGTCCGGCGTAGAGGATCGAGATTATCACCGCCAGAGGTAAAATAGTCAACAC
GCACGGTGTTAGATATTTATAAATAGTGGTGATAGATTTAACGTGGATCTCAATTCATTAAAGAGGAGAA
AGGTACCATGCATCACCATCATCACCACAGCCAGGATCCAATGGTGAGCAAGGGCGAGGAGACCACAATG
GGCGTAATCAAGCCCGACATGAAGATCAAGCTGAAGATGGAGGGCAACGTGAATGGCCACGCCTTCGTGA
TCGAGGGCGAGGGCGAGGGCAAGCCCTACGACGGCACCAACACCATCAACCTGGAGGTGAAGGAGGGAGC
CCCCCTGCCCTTCTCCTACGACATTCTGACCACCGCGTTCAGTTACGGCAACAGGGCCTTCACCAAGTAC
CCCGACGACATCCCCAACTACTTCAAGCAGTCCTTCCCCGAGGGCTACTCTTGGGAGCGCACCATGACCT
TCGAGGACAAGGGCATCGTGAAGGTGAAGTCCGACATCTCCATGGAGGAGGACTCCTTCATCTACGAGAT
ACACCTCAAGGGCGAGAACTTCCCCCCCAACGGCCCCGTGATGCAGAAGGAGACCACCGGCTGGGACGCC
TCCACCGAGAGGATGTACGTGCGCGACGGCGTGCTGAAGGGCGACGTCAAGATGAAGCTGCTGCTGGAGG
GCGGCGGCCACCACCGCGTTGACTTCAAGACCATCTACAGGGCCAAGAAGGCGGTGAAGCTGCCCGACTA
TCACTTTGTGGACCACCGCATCGAGATCCTGAACCACGACAAGGACTACAACAAGGTGACCGTTTACGAG
ATCGCCGTGGCCCGCAACTCCACCGACGGCATGGACGAGCTGTACAAGGGCGCTGCTAACGACGAAAACT
ACGCTGACGCTTCTTGAACGCACTGACCACCATGAAGGTGACGCTCTTAAAAATTAAGCCCTGAAGAAGG
GCAGCATTCAAAGCAGAAGGCTTTGGGGTGTGTGATACGAAACGAAGCATTGGTTAAAAATAAGCTTGCG
GCCGCATAATGCTTAAGTCGAACAGAAAGTAATCGTATGAGCTCGACACCATCGAATGGCGCAAACCTTT
CGCGGTATGGCATGATAGCGCCCGGAAGAGAGTCAATTCAGGGTGGTGAATGTATAAGAAGGAGATATAC
ATCTCGAGTCTGGTAAAGAAACCGCTGCTGCGAAATTTGAACGCCAGCACATGGACTCGTCTACTAGCGC
AGCTTAATTAACCTAGGCTGCTGCCACCGCTGAGCAATAACTAGCATAACCCCTTGGGGCCTCTAAACGG
GTCTTGAGGGGTTTTTTGCTGAAAGGAGGAACTATATCCGGATTGGCGAATGGG
[124 nt withheld, positions 3415-3538]
C
[91 nt withheld, positions 3540-3630]
A
[49 nt withheld, positions 3632-3680]
CCTTTGACGTTGGAGTCCACGTTCTTT
[37 nt withheld, positions 3708-3744]
ACCCTATCTCGGTCTATTCTTTTGATTTATAAGGGATTTTGCCGATTTCGGCCTATTGGTTAAAAAATGA
GCTGATTTAACAAAAATTTAACGCGAATTTTAACAAAATATTAACGTTTACAATTTCTGGCGGCACGATG
GCATGAGATTATCAAAAAGGATCTTCACCTAGATCCTTTTAAATTAAAAATGAAGTTTTAAATCAATCTA
AAGTATATATGAGTAAACTTGGTCTGACAGTTACCAATGCTTAATCAGTGAGGCACCTATCTCAGCGATC
TGTCTATTTCGTTCATCCATAGTTGCCTGACTCCCCGTCGTGTAGATAACTACGATACGGGAGGGCTTAC
CATCTGGCCCCAGTGCTGCAATGATACCGCGAGACCCACGCTCACCGGCTCCAGATTTATCAGCAATAAA
CCAGCCAGCCGGAAGGGCCGAGCGCAGAAGTGGTCCTGCAACTTTATCCGCCTCCATCCAGTCTATTAAT
TGTTGCCGGGAAGCTAGAGTAAGTAGTTCGCCAGTTAATAGTTTGCGCAACGTTGTTGCCATTGCTACAG
GCATCGTGGTGTCACGCTCGTCGTTTGGTATGGCTTCATTCAGCTCCGGTTCCCAACGATCAAGGCGAGT
TACATGATCCCCCATGTTGTGCAAAAAAGCGGTTAGCTCCTTCGGTCCTCCGATCGTTGTCAGAAGTAAG
TTGGCCGCAGTGTTATCACTCATGGTTATGGCAGCACTGCATAATTCTCTTACTGTCATGCCATCCGTAA
GATGCTTTTCTGTGACTGGTGAGTACTCAACCAAGTCATTCTGAGAATAGTGTATGCGGCGACCGAGTTG
CTCTTGCCCGGCGTCAATACGGGATAATACCGCGCCACATAGCAGAACTTTAAAAGTGCTCATCATTGGA
AAACGTTCTTCGGGGCGAAAACTCTCAAGGATCTTACCGCTGTTGAGATCCAGTTCGATGTAACCCACTC
GTGCACCCAACTGATCTTCAGCATCTTTTACTTTCACCAGCGTTTCTGGGTGAGCAAAAACAGGAAGGCA
AAATGCCGCAAAAAAGGGAATAAGGGCGACACGGAAATGTTGAATACTCATACTCTTCCTTTTTCAATCA
TGATTGAAGCATTTATCAGGGTTATTGTCTCATGAGCGGATACATATTTGAATGTATTTAGAAAAATAAA
CAAATAGGTCATGACCAAAATCCCTTAACGTGAGTTTTCGTTCCACTGAGCGTCAGACCCCGTAGAAAAG
ATCAAAGGATCTTC
